>Addgene plasmid #75702 | GRK6 gRNA (BRDN0001145803) | addgene full sequence | sequence record 184398 | Addgene Assembled Sequence
CCCGGGTGCAAAGATGGATAAAGTTTTAAACAGAGAGGAATCTTTGCAGCTAATGGACCTTCTAGGTCTT
GAAAGGAGTGGGAATTGGCTCCGGTGCCCGTCAGTGGGCAGAGCGCACATCGCCCACAGTCCCCGAGAAG
TTGGGGGGAGGGGTCGGCAATTGATCCGGTGCCTAGAGAAGGTGGCGCGGGGTAAACTGGGAAAGTGATG
TCGTGTACTGGCTCCGCCTTTTTCCCGAGGGTGGGGGAGAACCGTATATAAGTGCAGTAGTCGCCGTGAA
CGTTCTTTTTCGCAACGGGTTTGCCGCCAGAACACAGGTAAGTGCCGTGTGTGGTTCCCGCGGGCCTGGC
CTCTTTACGGGTTATGGCCCTTGCGTGCCTTGAATTACTTCCACCTGGCTGCAGTACGTGATTCTTGATC
CCGAGCTTCGGGTTGGAAGTGGGTGGGAGAGTTCGAGGCCTTGCGCTTAAGGAGCCCCTTCGCCTCGTGC
TTGAGTTGAGGCCTGGCCTGGGCGCTGGGGCCGCCGCGTGCGAATCTGGTGGCACCTTCGCGCCTGTCTC
GCTGCTTTCGATAAGTCTCTAGCCATTTAAAATTTTTGATGACCTGCTGCGACGCTTTTTTTCTGGCAAG
ATAGTCTTGTAAATGCGGGCCAAGATCTGCACACTGGTATTTCGGTTTTTGGGGCCGCGGGCGGCGACGG
GGCCCGTGCGTCCCAGCGCACATGTTCGGCGAGGCGGGGCCTGCGAGCGCGGCCACCGAGAATCGGACGG
GGGTAGTCTCAAGCTGGCCGGCCTGCTCTGGTGCCTGGCCTCGCGCCGCCGTGTATCGCCCCGCCCTGGG
CGGCAAGGCTGGCCCGGTCGGCACCAGTTGCGTGAGCGGAAAGATGGCCGCTTCCCGGCCCTGCTGCAGG
GAGCTCAAAATGGAGGACGCGGCGCTCGGGAGAGCGGGCGGGTGAGTCACCCACACAAAGGAAAAGGGCC
TTTCCGTCCTCAGCCGTCGCTTCATGTGACTCCACGGAGTACCGGGCGCCGTCCAGGCACCTCGATTAGT
TCTCGAGCTTTTGGAGTACGTCGTCTTTAGGTTGGGGGGAGGGGTTTTATGCGATGGAGTTTCCCCACAC
TGAGTGGGTGGAGACTGAAGTTAGGCCAGCTTGGCACTTGATGTAATTCTCCTTGGAATTTGCCCTTTTT
GAGTTTGGATCTTGGTTCATTCTCAAGCCTCAGACAGTGGTTCAAAGTTTTTTTCTTCCATTTCAGGTGT
CGTGACGTACGGCCACCATGACCGAGTACAAGCCCACGGTGCGCCTCGCCACCCGCGACGACGTCCCCAG
GGCCGTACGCACCCTCGCCGCCGCGTTCGCCGACTACCCCGCCACGCGCCACACCGTCGATCCGGACCGC
CACATCGAGCGGGTCACCGAGCTGCAAGAACTCTTCCTCACGCGCGTCGGGCTCGACATCGGCAAGGTGT
GGGTCGCGGACGACGGCGCCGCCGTGGCGGTCTGGACCACGCCGGAGAGCGTCGAAGCGGGGGCGGTGTT
CGCCGAGATCGGCCCGCGCATGGCCGAGTTGAGCGGTTCCCGGCTGGCCGCGCAGCAACAGATGGAAGGC
CTCCTGGCGCCGCACCGGCCCAAGGAGCCCGCGTGGTTCCTGGCCACCGTCGGAGTCTCGCCCGACCACC
AGGGCAAGGGTCTGGGCAGCGCCGTCGTGCTCCCCGGAGTGGAGGCGGCCGAGCGCGCCGGGGTGCCCGC
CTTCCTGGAGACCTCCGCGCCCCGCAACCTCCCCTTCTACGAGCGGCTCGGCTTCACCGTCACCGCCGAC
GTCGAGGTGCCCGAAGGACCGCGCACCTGGTGCATGACCCGCAAGCCCGGTGCCTGAACGCGTTAAGTCG
ACAATCAACCTCTGGATTACAAAATTTGTGAAAGATTGACTGGTATTCTTAACTATGTTGCTCCTTTTAC
GCTATGTGGATACGCTGCTTTAATGCCTTTGTATCATGCTATTGCTTCCCGTATGGCTTTCATTTTCTCC
TCCTTGTATAAATCCTGGTTGCTGTCTCTTTATGAGGAGTTGTGGCCCGTTGTCAGGCAACGTGGCGTGG
TGTGCACTGTGTTTGCTGACGCAACCCCCACTGGTTGGGGCATTGCCACCACCTGTCAGCTCCTTTCCGG
GACTTTCGCTTTCCCCCTCCCTATTGCCACGGCGGAACTCATCGCCGCCTGCCTTGCCCGCTGCTGGACA
GGGGCTCGGCTGTTGGGCACTGACAATTCCGTGGTGTTGTCGGGGAAATCATCGTCCTTTCCTTGGCTGC
TCGCCTGTGTTGCCACCTGGATTCTGCGCGGGACGTCCTTCTGCTACGTCCCTTCGGCCCTCAATCCAGC
GGACCTTCCTTCCCGCGGCCTGCTGCCGGCTCTGCGGCCTCTTCCGCGTCTTCGCCTTCGCCCTCAGACG
AGTCGGATCTCCCTTTGGGCCGCCTCCCCGCGTCGACTTTAAGACCAATGACTTACAAGGCAGCTGTAGA
TCTTAGCCACTTTTTAAAAGAAAAGGGGGGACTGGAAGGGCTAATTCACTCCCAACGAAGACAAGATCTG
CTTTTTGCTTGTACTGGGTCTCTCTGGTTAGACCAGATCTGAGCCTGGGAGCTCTCTGGCTAACTAGGGA
ACCCACTGCTTAAGCCTCAATAAAGCTTGCCTTGAGTGCTTCAAGTAGTGTGTGCCCGTCTGTTGTGTGA
CTCTGGTAACTAGAGATCCCTCAGACCCTTTTAGTCAGTGTGGAAAATCTCTAGCAGTACGTATAGTAGT
TCATGTCATCTTATTATTCAGTATTTATAACTTGCAAAGAAATGAATATCAGAGAGTGAGAGGAACTTGT
TTATTGCAGCTTATAATGGTTACAAATAAAGCAATAGCATCACAAATTTCACAAATAAAGCATTTTTTTC
ACTGCATTCTAGTTGTGGTTTGTCCAAACTCATCAATGTATCTTATCATGTCTGGCTCTAGCTATCCCGC
CCCTAACTCCGCCCATCCCGCCCCTAACTCCGCCCAGTTCCGCCCATTCTCCGCCCCATGGCTGACTAAT
TTTTTTTATTTATGCAGAGGCCGAGGCCGCCTCGGCCTCTGAGCTATTCCAGAAGTAGTGAGGAGGCTTT
TTTGGAGGCCTAGGGACGTACCCAATTCGCCCTATAGTGAGTCGTATTACGCGCGCTCACTGGCCGTCGT
TTTACAACGTCGTGACTGGGAAAACCCTGGCGTTACCCAACTTAATCGCCTTGCAGCACATCCCCCTTTC
GCCAGCTGGCGTAATAGCGAAGAGGCCCGCACCGATCGCCCTTCCCAACAGTTGCGCAGCCTGAATGGCG
AATGGG
[124 nt withheld, positions 3367-3490]
C
[91 nt withheld, positions 3492-3582]
A
[49 nt withheld, positions 3584-3632]
CCTTTGACGTTGGAGTCCACGTTCTTT
[37 nt withheld, positions 3660-3696]
ACCCTATCTCGGTCTATTCTTTTGATTTATAAGGGATTTTGCCGATTTCGGCCTATTGGTTAAAAAATGA
GCTGATTTAACAAAAATTTAACGCGAATTTTAACAAAATATTAACGCTTACAATTTAGGTGGCACTTTTC
GGGGAAATGTGCGCGGAACCCCTATTTGTTTATTTTTCTAAATACATTCAAATATGTATCCGCTCATGAG
ACAATAACCCTGATAAATGCTTCAATAATATTGAAAAAGGAAGAGTATGAGTATTCAACATTTCCGTGTC
GCCCTTATTCCCTTTTTTGCGGCATTTTGCCTTCCTGTTTTTGCTCACCCAGAAACGCTGGTGAAAGTAA
AAGATGCTGAAGATCAGTTGGGTGCACGAGTGGGTTACATCGAACTGGATCTCAACAGCGGTAAGATCCT
TGAGAGTTTTCGCCCCGAAGAACGTTTTCCAATGATGAGCACTTTTAAAGTTCTGCTATGTGGCGCGGTA
TTATCCCGTATTGACGCCGGGCAAGAGCAACTCGGTCGCCGCATACACTATTCTCAGAATGACTTGGTTG
AGTACTCACCAGTCACAGAAAAGCATCTTACGGATGGCATGACAGTAAGAGAATTATGCAGTGCTGCCAT
AACCATGAGTGATAACACTGCGGCCAACTTACTTCTGACAACGATCGGAGGACCGAAGGAGCTAACCGCT
TTTTTGCACAACATGGGGGATCATGTAACTCGCCTTGATCGTTGGGAACCGGAGCTGAATGAAGCCATAC
CAAACGACGAGCGTGACACCACGATGCCTGTAGCAATGGCAACAACGTTGCGCAAACTATTAACTGGCGA
ACTACTTACTCTAGCTTCCCGGCAACAATTAATAGACTGGATGGAGGCGGATAAAGTTGCAGGACCACTT
CTGCGCTCGGCCCTTCCGGCTGGCTGGTTTATTGCTGATAAATCTGGAGCCGGTGAGCGTGGGTCTCGCG
GTATCATTGCAGCACTGGGGCCAGATGGTAAGCCCTCCCGTATCGTAGTTATCTACACGACGGGGAGTCA
GGCAACTATGGATGAACGAAATAGACAGATCGCTGAGATAGGTGCCTCACTGATTAAGCATTGGTAACTG
TCAGACCAAGTTTACTCATATATACTTTAGATTGATTTAAAACTTCATTTTTAATTTAAAAGGATCTAGG
TGAAGATCCTTTTTGATAATCTCATGACCAAAATCCCTTAACGTGAGTTTTCGTTCCACTGAGCGTCAGA
CCCCGTAGAAAAGATCAAAGGATCTTCTTGAGATCCTTTTTTTCTGCGCGTAATCTGCTGCTTGCAAACA
AAAAAACCACCGCTACCAGCGGTGGTTTGTTTGCCGGATCAAGAGCTACCAACTCTTTTTCCGAAGGTAA
CTGGCTTCAGCAGAGCGCAGATACCAAATACTGTTCTTCTAGTGTAGCCGTAGTTAGGCCACCACTTCAA
GAACTCTGTAGCACCGCCTACATACCTCGCTCTGCTAATCCTGTTACCAGTGGCTGCTGCCAGTGGCGAT
AAGTCGTGTCTTACCGGGTTGGACTCAAGACGATAGTTACCGGATAAGGCGCAGCGGTCGGGCTGAACGG
GGGGTTCGTGCACACAGCCCAGCTTGGAGCGAACGACCTACACCGAACTGAGATACCTACAGCGTGAGCT
ATGAGAAAGCGCCACGCTTCCCGAAGGGAGAAAGGCGGACAGGTATCCGGTAAGCGGCAGGGTCGGAACA
GGAGAGCGCACGAGGGAGCTTCCAGGGGGAAACGCCTGGTATCTTTATAGTCCTGTCGGGTTTCGCCACC
TCTGACTTGAGCGTCGATTTTTGTGATGCTCGTCAGGGGGGCGGAGCCTATGGAAAAACGCCAGCAACGC
GGCCTTTTTACGGTTCCTGGCCTTTTGCTGGCCTTTTGCTCACATGTTCTTTCCTGCGTTATCCCCTGAT
TCTGTGGATAACCGTATTACCGCCTTTGAGTGAGCTGATACCGCTCGCCGCAGCCGAACGACCGAGCGCA
GCGAGTCAGTGAGCGAGGAAGCGGAAGAGCGCCCAATACGCAAACCGCCTCTCCCCGCGCGTTGGCCGAT
TCATTAATGCAGCTGGCACGACAGGTTTCCCGACTGGAAAGCGGGCAGTGAGCGCAACGCAATTAATGTG
AGTTAGCTCACTCATTAGGCACCCCAGGCTTTACACTTTATGCTTCCGGCTCGTATGTTGTGTGGAATTG
TGAGCGGATAACAATTTCACACAGGAAACAGCTATGACCATGATTACGCCAAGCGCGCAATTAACCCTCA
CTAAAGGGAACAAAAGCTGGAGCTGCAAGCTTAATGTAGTCTTATGCAATACTCTTGTAGTCTTGCAACA
TGGTAACGATGAGTTAGCAACATGCCTTACAAGGAGAGAAAAAGCACCGTGCATGCCGATTGGTGGAAGT
AAGGTGGTACGATCGTGCCTTATTAGGAAGGCAACAGACGGGTCTGACATGGATTGGACGAACCACTGAA
TTGCCGCATTGCAGAGATATTGTATTTAAGTGCCTAGCTCGATACATAAACGGGTCTCTCTGGTTAGACC
AGATCTGAGCCTGGGAGCTCTCTGGCTAACTAGGGAACCCACTGCTTAAGCCTCAATAAAGCTTGCCTTG
AGTGCTTCAAGTAGTGTGTGCCCGTCTGTTGTGTGACTCTGGTAACTAGAGATCCCTCAGACCCTTTTAG
TCAGTGTGGAAAATCTCTAGCAGTGGCGCCCGAACAGGGACTTGAAAGCGAAAGGGAAACCAGAGGAGCT
CTCTCGACGCAGGACTCGGCTTGCTGAAGCGCGCACGGCAAGAGGCGAGGGGCGGCGACTGGTGAGTACG
CCAAAAATTTTGACTAGCGGAGGCTAGAAGGAGAGAGATGGGTGCGAGAGCGTCAGTATTAAGCGGGGGA
GAATTAGATCGCGATGGGAAAAAATTCGGTTAAGGCCAGGGGGAAAGAAAAAATATAAATTAAAACATAT
AGTATGGGCAAGCAGGGAGCTAGAACGATTCGCAGTTAATCCTGGCCTGTTAGAAACATCAGAAGGCTGT
AGACAAATACTGGGACAGCTACAACCATCCCTTCAGACAGGATCAGAAGAACTTAGATCATTATATAATA
CAGTAGCAACCCTCTATTGTGTGCATCAAAGGATAGAGATAAAAGACACCAAGGAAGCTTTAGACAAGAT
AGAGGAAGAGCAAAACAAAAGTAAGACCACCGCACAGCAAGCGGCCGCTGATCTTCAGACCTGGAGGAGG
AGATATGAGGGACAATTGGAGAAGTGAATTATATAAATATAAAGTAGTAAAAATTGAACCATTAGGAGTA
GCACCCACCAAGGCAAAGAGAAGAGTGGTGCAGAGAGAAAAAAGAGCAGTGGGAATAGGAGCTTTGTTCC
TTGGGTTCTTGGGAGCAGCAGGAAGCACTATGGGCGCAGCGTCAATGACGCTGACGGTACAGGCCAGACA
ATTATTGTCTGGTATAGTGCAGCAGCAGAACAATTTGCTGAGGGCTATTGAGGCGCAACAGCATCTGTTG
CAACTCACAGTCTGGGGCATCAAGCAGCTCCAGGCAAGAATCCTGGCTGTGGAAAGATACCTAAAGGATC
AACAGCTCCTGGGGATTTGGGGTTGCTCTGGAAAACTCATTTGCACCACTGCTGTGCCTTGGAATGCTAG
TTGGAGTAATAAATCTCTGGAACAGATTTGGAATCACACGACCTGGATGGAGTGGGACAGAGAAATTAAC
AATTACACAAGCTTAATACACTCCTTAATTGAAGAATCGCAAAACCAGCAAGAAAAGAATGAACAAGAAT
TATTGGAATTAGATAAATGGGCAAGTTTGTGGAATTGGTTTAACATAACAAATTGGCTGTGGTATATAAA
ATTATTCATAATGATAGTAGGAGGCTTGGTAGGTTTAAGAATAGTTTTTGCTGTACTTTCTATAGTGAAT
AGAGTTAGGCAGGGATATTCACCATTATCGTTTCAGACCCACCTCCCAACCCCGAGGGGACCCAGAGAGG
GCCTATTTCCCATGATTCCTTCATATTTGCATATACGATACAAGGCTGTTAGAGAGATAATTAGAATTAA
TTTGACTGTAAACACAAAGATATTAGTACAAAATACGTGACGTAGAAAGTAATAATTTCTTGGGTAGTTT
GCAGTTTTAAAATTATGTTTTAAAATGGACTATCATATGCTTACCGTAACTTGAAAGTATTTCGATTTCT
TGGCTTTATATATCTTGTGGAAAGGACGAAACACCGGGCCACGCTCAGGTACTCGTGTTTTAGAGCTAGA
AATAGCAAGTTAAAATAAGGCTAGTCCGTTATCAACTTGAAAAAGTGGCACCGAGTCGGTGCTTTTTTAA
GCTTGGCGTAACTAGATCTTGAGACAAATGGCAGTATTCATCCACAATTTTAAAAGAAAAGGGGGGATTG
GGGGGTACAGTGCAGGGGAAAGAATAGTAGACATAATAGCAACAGACATACAAACTAAAGAATTACAAAA
ACAAATTACAAAAATTCAAAATTTTCGGGTTTATTACAGGGACAGCAGAGATCCACTTTGGCGCCGGCTC
GAGGGGG
Features (pLannotate 1.2.2; 29 found; start..end, strand, type, name):
     14..80      +  CDS            small t antigen (fragment): SV40 (simian virus 40) small t antigen
    106..317     +  promoter       EF-1α core promoter: core promoter for human elongation factor EF-1α
    318..1256    +  intron         EF-1α intron A: intron upstream of the start codon of human EF-1α
   1278..1877    +  CDS            PuroR (fragment): puromycin N-acetyltransferase; pac from Streptomyces; confers resistance to puromycin
   1893..2481    +  misc_feature   WPRE: woodchuck hepatitis virus posttranscriptional regulatory element
   2532..2551    +  misc_feature   cPPT/CTS (fragment): central polypurine tract and central termination sequence of HIV-1
   2553..2786    +  LTR            3' LTR (ΔU3): self-inactivating 3' long terminal repeat (LTR) from HIV-1
   2864..2985    +  polyA_signal   SV40 poly(A) signal: SV40 polyadenylation signal
   3025..3160    +  rep_origin     SV40 ori: SV40 origin of replication
   3181..3199    -  promoter       T7 promoter: promoter for bacteriophage T7 RNA polymerase
   3207..3362    +  CDS            lacZα (fragment): LacZα fragment of β-galactosidase; lacZ fragment
   3367..3795    +  rep_origin     f1 ori (sequence partly withheld): f1 bacteriophage origin of replication; arrow indicates direction of (+) strand synthesis
   3848..3952    +  promoter       AmpR promoter: bla
   3953..4813    +  CDS            AmpR: β-lactamase; bla; confers resistance to ampicillin, carbenicillin, and related antibiotics
   4984..5572    +  rep_origin     ori: high-copy-number ColE1/pMB1/pBR322/pUC origin of replication
   5755..5847    +  CDS            lacI (fragment): lac repressor; lacI; The lac repressor binds to the lac operator to inhibit transcription in E. coli. This inhibition can be relieved by adding lactose or isopropyl-β-D-thiogalactopyranoside (IPTG).
   5860..5881    +  protein_bind   CAP binding site: CAP binding activates transcription in the presence of cAMP. E. coli catabolite activator protein
   5896..5926    +  promoter       lac promoter: promoter for the E. coli lac operon
   5934..5950    +  protein_bind   lac operator: The lac repressor binds to the lac operator to inhibit transcription in E. coli. This inhibition can be relieved by adding lactose or isopropyl-β-D-thiogalactopyranoside (IPTG). lac repressor encoded by lacI
   5995..6013    +  promoter       T3 promoter: promoter for bacteriophage T3 RNA polymerase
   6041..6267    +  promoter       RSV promoter: Rous sarcoma virus enhancer/promoter
   6268..6448    +  LTR            5' LTR (truncated): truncated 5' long terminal repeat (LTR) from HIV-1
   6495..6620    +  misc_feature   HIV-1 Ψ: packaging signal of human immunodeficiency virus type 1
   6604..6967    +  CDS            HIV-1 gag (fragment): gag protein from human immunodeficiency virus 1; gag
   7113..7346    +  misc_feature   RRE: The Rev response element (RRE) of HIV-1 allows for Rev-dependent mRNA export from the nucleus to the cytoplasm.
   7723..7749    +  CDS            Rev (fragment): human immunodeficiency virus 1 (HIV-1) Rev protein; rev; enhances nuclear export of unspliced and incompletely spliced viral mRNAs
   7753..7993    +  promoter       U6 promoter: RNA polymerase III promoter for human U6 snRNA
   8023..8098    +  misc_RNA       gRNA scaffold: guide RNA scaffold for the Streptococcus pyogenes CRISPR/Cas9 system
   8154..8271    +  misc_feature   cPPT/CTS: central polypurine tract and central termination sequence of HIV-1
