[The description below was written by a language model from this plasmid's Addgene catalogue record and pLannotate feature annotations shown in this document.]
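Description:
GRK6 gRNA (BRDN0001145803) is a third-generation lentiviral guide RNA plasmid built on the lentiGuide-Puro backbone and designed to direct Streptococcus pyogenes Cas9 to the human GRK6 gene (also known as GPRK6), with the guide chosen against three GRK6 reference transcripts. It is propagated in E. coli as a high-copy plasmid using a ColE1/pUC-type origin and β-lactamase (ampicillin resistance). The backbone also carries an f1 origin, an SV40 origin and poly(A) signal, and leftover lac, T3 and T7 cloning-vector elements.

The lentiviral transfer cassette begins with an RSV promoter fused to a truncated HIV-1 5' LTR, which allows Tat-independent production of genomic RNA. This is followed by the Ψ packaging signal with a partial gag sequence, the Rev response element for nuclear export, and a cPPT/CTS. It ends in a ΔU3 self-inactivating 3' LTR. Within this unit, a human U6 RNA polymerase III promoter drives the GRK6-specific spacer joined to the SpCas9 gRNA scaffold. A separate EF-1α core promoter with its intron A expresses puromycin N-acetyltransferase for selection of transduced mammalian cells, and a downstream WPRE enhances transcript expression.

The plasmid does not encode Cas9, so it is meant for use in cells that already express Cas9 or together with a separate Cas9 lentivirus. The guide belongs to a human kinome gRNA collection built with optimized sgRNA design rules. Its typical application is the knockout of GRK6 in human cells after lentiviral delivery and puromycin selection.
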