Addgene plasmid #75702: GRK6 gRNA (BRDN0001145803)
Purpose: 3rd generation lentiviral gRNA plasmid targeting human GRK6
Depositing lab: John Doench & David Root. Depositing organization: Broad Institute. Publication: Optimized sgRNA design to maximize activity and minimize off-target effects of CRISPR-Cas9. Doench JG, Fusi N, Sullender M, Hegde M, Vaimberg EW, Donovan KF, Smith I, Tothova Z, Wilen C, Orchard R, Virgin HW, Listgarten J, Root DE. Nat Biotechnol. 2016 Jan 18. doi: 10.1038/nbt.3437. PubMed 26780180.
Backbone
  Vector backbone: lentiGuide-Puro
  Backbone manufacturer: Zhang Lab (Addgene plasmid # 52963)
  Vector type: Mammalian Expression, Lentiviral, CRISPR
  Selectable markers: Puromycin
Growth in bacteria
  Bacterial resistance: Ampicillin, 100 μg/mL
  Growth temperature: 37°C
  Growth strain: DH5alpha
  Copy number: High Copy
Gene/Insert
  Gene/Insert name: GRK6 (alt names: GRK6; NM_001004105.2)
  gRNA/shRNA sequence: GGCCACGCTCAGGTACTCGT
  Species: H. sapiens (human)
  Entrez Gene: GRK6 (a.k.a. GPRK6)
  Promoter: hU6
  Cloning method: Unknown
  Sequencing primers: 5′ U6-F; 3′ pS2-R
Terms and licenses: Academic/Nonprofit Terms; Industry Terms: Not Available to Industry
Depositor comments: The gRNA was designed to target the following Genbank reference sequence(s): NM_001004105.2,NM_001004106.2,NM_002082.3. Note that this plasmid does NOT contain Cas9. It should be used in conjunction with lentiCas9-Blast (Addgene #52962) or otherwise with cell lines already expressing Cas9. Browse the full kinome gRNA library at http://www.addgene.org/pooled-library/broadgpp-human-kinome/ or visit http://www.broadinstitute.org/rnai/public/ for detailed protocols and information.
How to cite: GRK6 gRNA (BRDN0001145803) was a gift from John Doench & David Root (Addgene plasmid # 75702 ; http://n2t.net/addgene:75702 ; RRID:Addgene_75702)
