>Addgene plasmid #75702 | GRK6 gRNA (BRDN0001145803) | depositor partial sequence | sequence record 143162 | Target Sequence
GGCCACGCTCAGGTACTCGT
