>Addgene plasmid #75702 | GRK6 gRNA (BRDN0001145803) | addgene partial sequence | sequence record 184397 | hU6-F
CGTGACGTAGAAAGTAATAATTTCTTGGGTAGTTTGCAGTTTTAAAATTATGTTTTAAAATGGACTATCA
TATGCTTACCGTAACTTGAAAGTATTTCGATTTCTTGGCTTTATATATCTTGTGGAAAGGACGAAACACC
GGGCCACGCTCAGGTACTCGTGTTTTAGAGCTAGAAATAGCAAGTTAAAATAAGGCTAGTCCGTTATCAA
CTTGAAAAAGTGGCACCGAGTCGGTGCTTTTTTAAGCTTGGCGTAACTAGATCTTGAGACAAATGGCAGT
ATTCATCCACAATTTTAAAAGAAAAGGGGGGATTGGGGGGTACAGTGCAGGGGAAAGAATAGTAGACATA
ATAGCAACAGACATACAAACTAAAGAATTACAAAAACAAATTACAAAAATTCAAAATTTTCGGGTTTATT
ACAGGGACAGCAGAGATCCACTTTGGCGCCGGCTCGAGGGGGCCCGGGTGCAAAGATGGATAAAGTTTTA
AACAGAGAGGAATCTTTGCAGCTAATGGACCTTCTAGGTCTTGAAAGGAGTGGGAATTGGCTCCGGTGCC
CGTCAGTGGG
